>Addgene plasmid #219009 | SFFV-NR6A1-Brd 26 | addgene full sequence | sequence record 448865 | Addgene NGS Result
ATTTATGCAGAGGCCGAGGCCGCCTCGGCCTCTGAGCTATTCCAGAAGTAGTGAGGAGGCTTTTTTGGAG
GCCTAGGGACGTACCCAATTCGCCCTATAGTGAGTCGTATTACGCGCGCTCACTGGCCGTCGTTTTACAA
CGTCGTGACTGGGAAAACCCTGGCGTTACCCAACTTAATCGCCTTGCAGCACATCCCCCTTTCGCCAGCT
GGCGTAATAGCGAAGAGGCCCGCACCGATCGCCCTTCCCAACAGTTGCGCAGCCTGAATGGCGAATGGG
[124 nt withheld, positions 280-403]
C
[91 nt withheld, positions 405-495]
A
[49 nt withheld, positions 497-545]
CCTTTGACGTTGGAGTCCACGTTCTTT
[37 nt withheld, positions 573-609]
ACCCTATCTCGGTCTATTCTTTTGATTTATAAGGGATTTTGCCGATTTCGGCCTATTGGTTAAAAAATGA
GCTGATTTAACAAAAATTTAACGCGAATTTTAACAAAATATTAACGCTTACAATTTAGGTGGCACTTTTC
GGGGAAATGTGCGCGGAACCCCTATTTGTTTATTTTTCTAAATACATTCAAATATGTATCCGCTCATGAG
ACAATAACCCTGATAAATGCTTCAATAATATTGAAAAAGGAAGAGTATGAGTATTCAACATTTCCGTGTC
GCCCTTATTCCCTTTTTTGCGGCATTTTGCCTTCCTGTTTTTGCTCACCCAGAAACGCTGGTGAAAGTAA
AAGATGCTGAAGATCAGTTGGGTGCACGAGTGGGTTACATCGAACTGGATCTCAACAGCGGTAAGATCCT
TGAGAGTTTTCGCCCCGAAGAACGTTTTCCAATGATGAGCACTTTTAAAGTTCTGCTATGTGGCGCGGTA
TTATCCCGTATTGACGCCGGGCAAGAGCAACTCGGTCGCCGCATACACTATTCTCAGAATGACTTGGTTG
AGTACTCACCAGTCACAGAAAAGCATCTTACGGATGGCATGACAGTAAGAGAATTATGCAGTGCTGCCAT
AACCATGAGTGATAACACTGCGGCCAACTTACTTCTGACAACGATCGGAGGACCGAAGGAGCTAACCGCT
TTTTTGCACAACATGGGGGATCATGTAACTCGCCTTGATCGTTGGGAACCGGAGCTGAATGAAGCCATAC
CAAACGACGAGCGTGACACCACGATGCCTGTAGCAATGGCAACAACGTTGCGCAAACTATTAACTGGCGA
ACTACTTACTCTAGCTTCCCGGCAACAATTAATAGACTGGATGGAGGCGGATAAAGTTGCAGGACCACTT
CTGCGCTCGGCCCTTCCGGCTGGCTGGTTTATTGCTGATAAATCTGGAGCCGGTGAGCGTGGGTCTCGCG
GTATCATTGCAGCACTGGGGCCAGATGGTAAGCCCTCCCGTATCGTAGTTATCTACACGACGGGGAGTCA
GGCAACTATGGATGAACGAAATAGACAGATCGCTGAGATAGGTGCCTCACTGATTAAGCATTGGTAACTG
TCAGACCAAGTTTACTCATATATACTTTAGATTGATTTAAAACTTCATTTTTAATTTAAAAGGATCTAGG
TGAAGATCCTTTTTGATAATCTCATGACCAAAATCCCTTAACGTGAGTTTTCGTTCCACTGAGCGTCAGA
CCCCGTAGAAAAGATCAAAGGATCTTCTTGAGATCCTTTTTTTCTGCGCGTAATCTGCTGCTTGCAAACA
AAAAAACCACCGCTACCAGCGGTGGTTTGTTTGCCGGATCAAGAGCTACCAACTCTTTTTCCGAAGGTAA
CTGGCTTCAGCAGAGCGCAGATACCAAATACTGTTCTTCTAGTGTAGCCGTAGTTAGGCCACCACTTCAA
GAACTCTGTAGCACCGCCTACATACCTCGCTCTGCTAATCCTGTTACCAGTGGCTGCTGCCAGTGGCGAT
AAGTCGTGTCTTACCGGGTTGGACTCAAGACGATAGTTACCGGATAAGGCGCAGCGGTCGGGCTGAACGG
GGGGTTCGTGCACACAGCCCAGCTTGGAGCGAACGACCTACACCGAACTGAGATACCTACAGCGTGAGCT
ATGAGAAAGCGCCACGCTTCCCGAAGGGAGAAAGGCGGACAGGTATCCGGTAAGCGGCAGGGTCGGAACA
GGAGAGCGCACGAGGGAGCTTCCAGGGGGAAACGCCTGGTATCTTTATAGTCCTGTCGGGTTTCGCCACC
TCTGACTTGAGCGTCGATTTTTGTGATGCTCGTCAGGGGGGCGGAGCCTATGGAAAAACGCCAGCAACGC
GGCCTTTTTACGGTTCCTGGCCTTTTGCTGGCCTTTTGCTCACATGTTCTTTCCTGCGTTATCCCCTGAT
TCTGTGGATAACCGTATTACCGCCTTTGAGTGAGCTGATACCGCTCGCCGCAGCCGAACGACCGAGCGCA
GCGAGTCAGTGAGCGAGGAAGCGGAAGAGCGCCCAATACGCAAACCGCCTCTCCCCGCGCGTTGGCCGAT
TCATTAATGCAGCTGGCACGACAGGTTTCCCGACTGGAAAGCGGGCAGTGAGCGCAACGCAATTAATGTG
AGTTAGCTCACTCATTAGGCACCCCAGGCTTTACACTTTATGCTTCCGGCTCGTATGTTGTGTGGAATTG
TGAGCGGATAACAATTTCACACAGGAAACAGCTATGACCATGATTACGCCAAGCGCGCAATTAACCCTCA
CTAAAGGGAACAAAAGCTGGAGCTGCAAGCTTAATGTAGTCTTATGCAATACTCTTGTAGTCTTGCAACA
TGGTAACGATGAGTTAGCAACATGCCTTACAAGGAGAGAAAAAGCACCGTGCATGCCGATTGGTGGAAGT
AAGGTGGTACGATCGTGCCTTATTAGGAAGGCAACAGACGGGTCTGACATGGATTGGACGAACCACTGAA
TTGCCGCATTGCAGAGATATTGTATTTAAGTGCCTAGCTCGATACATAAACGGGTCTCTCTGGTTAGACC
AGATCTGAGCCTGGGAGCTCTCTGGCTAACTAGGGAACCCACTGCTTAAGCCTCAATAAAGCTTGCCTTG
AGTGCTTCAAGTAGTGTGTGCCCGTCTGTTGTGTGACTCTGGTAACTAGAGATCCCTCAGACCCTTTTAG
TCAGTGTGGAAAATCTCTAGCAGTGGCGCCCGAACAGGGACTTGAAAGCGAAAGGGAAACCAGAGGAGCT
CTCTCGACGCAGGACTCGGCTTGCTGAAGCGCGCACGGCAAGAGGCGAGGGGCGGCGACTGGTGAGTACG
CCAAAAATTTTGACTAGCGGAGGCTAGAAGGAGAGAGATGGGTGCGAGAGCGTCAGTATTAAGCGGGGGA
GAATTAGATCGCGATGGGAAAAAATTCGGTTAAGGCCAGGGGGAAAGAAAAAATATAAATTAAAACATAT
AGTATGGGCAAGCAGGGAGCTAGAACGATTCGCAGTTAATCCTGGCCTGTTAGAAACATCAGAAGGCTGT
AGACAAATACTGGGACAGCTACAACCATCCCTTCAGACAGGATCAGAAGAACTTAGATCATTATATAATA
CAGTAGCAACCCTCTATTGTGTGCATCAAAGGATAGAGATAAAAGACACCAAGGAAGCTTTAGACAAGAT
AGAGGAAGAGCAAAACAAAAGTAAGACCACCGCACAGCAAGCGGCCGCTGATCTTCAGACCTGGAGGAGG
AGATATGAGGGACAATTGGAGAAGTGAATTATATAAATATAAAGTAGTAAAAATTGAACCATTAGGAGTA
GCACCCACCAAGGCAAAGAGAAGAGTGGTGCAGAGAGAAAAAAGAGCAGTGGGAATAGGAGCTTTGTTCC
TTGGGTTCTTGGGAGCAGCAGGAAGCACTATGGGCGCAGCGTCAATGACGCTGACGGTACAGGCCAGACA
ATTATTGTCTGGTATAGTGCAGCAGCAGAACAATTTGCTGAGGGCTATTGAGGCGCAACAGCATCTGTTG
CAACTCACAGTCTGGGGCATCAAGCAGCTCCAGGCAAGAATCCTGGCTGTGGAAAGATACCTAAAGGATC
AACAGCTCCTGGGGATTTGGGGTTGCTCTGGAAAACTCATTTGCACCACTGCTGTGCCTTGGAATGCTAG
TTGGAGTAATAAATCTCTGGAACAGATTTGGAATCACACGACCTGGATGGAGTGGGACAGAGAAATTAAC
AATTACACAAGCTTAATACACTCCTTAATTGAAGAATCGCAAAACCAGCAAGAAAAGAATGAACAAGAAT
TATTGGAATTAGATAAATGGGCAAGTTTGTGGAATTGGTTTAACATAACAAATTGGCTGTGGTATATAAA
ATTATTCATAATGATAGTAGGAGGCTTGGTAGGTTTAAGAATAGTTTTTGCTGTACTTTCTATAGTGAAT
AGAGTTAGGCAGGGATATTCACCATTATCGTTTCAGACCCACCTCCCAACCCCGAGGGGACCCGACAGGC
CCGAAGGAATAGAAGAAGAAGGTGGAGAGAGAGACAGAGACAGATCCATTCGATTAGTGAACGGATCTCG
ACGGTATCGGTTAACTTTTAAAAGAAAAGGGGGGATTGGGGGGTACAGTGCAGGGGAAAGAATAGTAGAC
ATAATAGCAACAGACATACAAACTAAAGAATTACAAAAACAAATTACAAAAATTCAAAATTTTATCGATC
ACGAGACTAGCCTCGAGCTGGCTGCAGTAACGCCATTTTGCAAGGCATGGAAAAATACCAAACCAAGAAT
AGAGAAGTTCAGATCAAGGGCGGGTACATGAAAATAGCTAACGTTGGGCCAAACAGGATATCTGCGGTGA
GCAGTTTCGGCCCCGGCCCGGGGCCAAGAACAGATGGTCACCGCAGTTTCGGCCCCGGCCCGAGGCCAAG
AACAGATGGTCCCCAGATATGGCCCAACCCTCAGCAGTTTCTTAAGACCCATCAGATGTTTCCAGGCTCC
CCCAAGGACCTGAAATGACCCTGCGCCTTATTTGAATTAACCAATCAGCCTGCTTCTCGCTTCTGTTCGC
GCGCTTCTGCTTCCCGAGCTCTATAAAAGAGCTCACAACCCCTCACTCGGCGCGCCAGTCCTCCGACAGA
CTGAGTCGGCCGGTCGAATCAAGCTTATCGATACCGTCGACGGATCCGCTAGCCCGCGGTTCGAAATGGA
GCGGGACGAACCGCCGCCTAGCGGAGGGGGAGGCGGCGGGGGCTCGGCGGGGTTCCTGGAGCCTCCCGCC
GCGCTCCCTCCGCCGCCGCGCAACGGTTTCTGTCAGGATGAATTGGCAGAGCTTGACCCAGGCACTAATG
ATCGGGCTGAACAACGAACCTGTCTCATTTGTGGGGACCGCGCTACAGGCTTGCACTATGGGATCATCTC
CTGTGAGGGCTGCAAAGGGTTTTTCAAGCGGAGCATTTGCAACAAACGGGTATATCGATGCAGTCGTGAC
AAGAACTGTGTCATGTCTCGGAAGCAGAGGAACAGGTGCCAGTACTGCCGCCTGCTCAAATGCCTCCAGA
TGGGGATGAACCGGAAGGCTATCAGAGAAGATGGCATGCCTGGAGGCCGGAATAAGAGCATTGGGCCAGT
CCAGATATCGGAAGAAGAAATCGAAAGGATCATGTCTGGGCAGGAGTTTGAGGAAGAGGCCAACCACTGG
AGCAACCATGGTGATAGTGACCACAGTTCCCCTGGGAACAGGGCTTCGGAGAGCAACCAGCCCTCACCAG
GCTCCACACTGTCTTCCAGGTCTGTGGAACTGAATGGATTCATGGCCTTCAGGGAACAGTACATGGGAAT
GTCTGTGCCTCCACATTACCAATATATACCGCACCTTTTTAGCTATTCTGGCCACTCACCACTTCTGCCC
CAACAAGCTCGCAGCCTGGATCCCCAGTCATACAGTCTGATTCACCAGCTGTTATCAGCCGAGGACCTGG
AACCATTGGGCACGCCCATGTTGATTGAAGATGGATACGCTGTGACACAGGCAGAACTATTTGCCCTGCT
TTGCCGCCTGGCCGACGAGCTGCTCTTTAGGCAGATTGCCTGGATCAAGAAACTGCCTTTCTTCTGCGAG
CTCTCAATCAAGGATTACACGTGCCTCTTGAGCTCTACGTGGCAGGAGCTAATCCTGCTGTCTTCCCTCA
CCGTTTACAGCAAGCAGATCTTTGGGGAACTGGCTGATGTCACTGCCAAGTACTCGCCCTCCGATGAAGA
ACTACACAGATTTAGTGATGAAGGGATGGAGGTGATCGAGCGGCTCATCTACCTCTATCACAAGTTCCAT
CAGCTAAAGGTCAGCAACGAGGAGTATGCTTGCATGAAAGCAATTAACTTCCTAAATCAAGATATCAGGG
GTCTGACCAGTGCCTCACAGCTGGAACAATTGAATAAACGATACTGGTACATTTGCCAGGATTTTACTGA
ATATAAATACACACATCAGCCGAACCGCTTTCCTGATCTCATGATGTGCTTACCTGAGATTCGATATATT
GCAGGAAAGATGGTGAATGTGCCCCTGGAGCAGCTGCCCCTCCTCTTTAAGGTGGTGCTGCATTCCTGCA
AGACCAGTGTGGGCAAGGAATAGACCGGTCGGATCCCCCGGGCTGCAGGAATTCGAGCATCTTACCGCCA
TTTATTCCCATATTTGTTCTGTTTTTCTTGATTTGGGTATACATTTAAATGTTAATAAAACAAAATGGTG
GGGCAATCATTTACATTTTTAGGGATATGTAATTACTAGTTCAGGTGTATTGCCACAAGACAAACATGTT
AAGAAACTTTCCCGTTATTTACGCTCTGTTCCTGTTAATCAACCTCTGGATTACAAAATTTGTGAAAGAT
TGACTGATATTCTTAACTATGTTGCTCCTTTTACGCTGTGTGGATATGCTGCTTTAATGCCTCTGTATCA
TGCTATTGCTTCCCGTACGGCTTTCGTTTTCTCCTCCTTGTATAAATCCTGGTTGCTGTCTCTTTATGAG
GAGTTGTGGCCCGTTGTCCGTCAACGTGGCGTGGTGTGCTCTGTGTTTGCTGACGCAACCCCCACTGGCT
GGGGCATTGCCACCACCTGTCAACTCCTTTCTGGGACTTTCGCTTTCCCCCTCCCGATCGCCACGGCAGA
ACTCATCGCCGCCTGCCTTGCCCGCTGCTGGACAGGGGCTAGGTTGCTGGGCACTGATAATTCCGTGGTG
TTGTCGGGGAAGCTGACGTCCTTTGCAATTCGATATCAAGCTGTACCTTCTAGATGTACAGAGTCTGTAG
CGCTTCTAGACCAATGACTTACAAGGCAGCTGTAGATCTTAGCCACTTTTTAAAAGAAAAGGGGGGACTG
GAAGGGCTAATTCACTCCCAACGAAGACAAGATCTGCTTTTTGCTTGTACTGGGTCTCTCTGGTTAGACC
AGATCTGAGCCTGGGAGCTCTCTGGCTAACTAGGGAACCCACTGCTTAAGCCTCAATAAAGCTTGCCTTG
AGTGCTTCAAGTAGTGTGTGCCCGTCTGTTGTGTGACTCTGGTAACTAGAGATCCCTCAGACCCTTTTAG
TCAGTGTGGAAAATCTCTAGCAGTAGTAGTTCATGTCATCTTATTATTCAGTATTTATAACTTGCAAAGA
AATGAATATCAGAGAGTGAGAGGAACTTGTTTATTGCAGCTTATAATGGTTACAAATAAAGCAATAGCAT
CACAAATTTCACAAATAAAGCATTTTTTTCACTGCATTCTAGTTGTGGTTTGTCCAAACTCATCAATGTA
TCTTATCATGTCTGGCTCTAGCTATCCCGCCCCTAACTCCGCCCATCCCGCCCCTAACTCCGCCCAGTTC
CGCCCATTCTCCGCCCCATGGCTGACTAATTTTTTTT
Features (pLannotate 1.2.2; 29 found; start..end, strand, type, name):
     94..112     -  promoter       T7 promoter: promoter for bacteriophage T7 RNA polymerase
    120..275     +  CDS            lacZα (fragment): LacZα fragment of β-galactosidase; lacZ fragment
    280..708     +  rep_origin     f1 ori (sequence partly withheld): f1 bacteriophage origin of replication; arrow indicates direction of (+) strand synthesis
    761..865     +  promoter       AmpR promoter: bla
    866..1726    +  CDS            AmpR: β-lactamase; bla; confers resistance to ampicillin, carbenicillin, and related antibiotics
   1897..2485    +  rep_origin     ori: high-copy-number ColE1/pMB1/pBR322/pUC origin of replication
   2668..2760    +  CDS            lacI (fragment): lac repressor; lacI; The lac repressor binds to the lac operator to inhibit transcription in E. coli. This inhibition can be relieved by adding lactose or isopropyl-β-D-thiogalactopyranoside (IPTG).
   2773..2794    +  protein_bind   CAP binding site: CAP binding activates transcription in the presence of cAMP. E. coli catabolite activator protein
   2809..2839    +  promoter       lac promoter: promoter for the E. coli lac operon
   2847..2863    +  protein_bind   lac operator: The lac repressor binds to the lac operator to inhibit transcription in E. coli. This inhibition can be relieved by adding lactose or isopropyl-β-D-thiogalactopyranoside (IPTG). lac repressor encoded by lacI
   2908..2926    +  promoter       T3 promoter: promoter for bacteriophage T3 RNA polymerase
   2954..3180    +  promoter       RSV promoter: Rous sarcoma virus enhancer/promoter
   3181..3361    +  LTR            5' LTR (truncated): truncated 5' long terminal repeat (LTR) from HIV-1
   3408..3533    +  misc_feature   HIV-1 Ψ: packaging signal of human immunodeficiency virus type 1
   3517..3880    +  CDS            HIV-1 gag (fragment): gag protein from human immunodeficiency virus 1; gag
   4026..4259    +  misc_feature   RRE: The Rev response element (RRE) of HIV-1 allows for Rev-dependent mRNA export from the nucleus to the cytoplasm.
   4636..4736    +  CDS            Rev (fragment): human immunodeficiency virus 1 (HIV-1) Rev protein; rev; enhances nuclear export of unspliced and incompletely spliced viral mRNAs
   4755..4872    +  misc_feature   cPPT/CTS: central polypurine tract and central termination sequence of HIV-1
   4906..5307    +  promoter       SFFV promoter: spleen focus-forming virus long terminal repeat (LTR) promoter
   5317..5340    +  misc_feature   MCS (fragment): pBluescript multiple cloning site
   5365..6789    +  CDS            NR6A1: NR6A1_HUMAN - Also known as GCNF. Experimental evidence at protein level: Swiss-Prot protein existence level 1. Orphan nuclear receptor. Binds to a response element containing the sequence 5'-TCAAGGTCA-3'. May be involved in the regulation of gene expression in germ cell development during gametogenesis (By similarity). From Homo sapiens (Human).
   6800..6825    +  misc_feature   MCS (fragment): pBluescript multiple cloning site
   6825..6884    +  CDS            S (fragment): HBSAG_WHV6 - Experimental evidence at transcript level: Swiss-Prot protein existence level 2. The middle envelope protein plays an important role in the budding of the virion. It is involved in the induction of budding in a nucleocapsid independent way. In this process the majority of envelope proteins bud to form subviral lipoprotein particles of 22 nm of diameter that do not contain a nucleocapsid (By similarity). From Woodchuck hepatitis B virus (isolate w64/pWS23) (WHV).
   7016..7419    +  misc_feature   WPRE: woodchuck hepatitis virus posttranscriptional regulatory element
   7477..7536    +  CDS            nef (fragment): NEF_HV1Z2 - Experimental evidence at protein level: Swiss-Prot protein existence level 1. Extracellular Nef protein targets CD4(+) T-lymphocytes for apoptosis by interacting with CXCR4 surface receptors. From Human immunodeficiency virus type 1 group M subtype D (isolate Z2/CDC-Z34) (HIV-1).
   7538..7771    +  LTR            3' LTR (ΔU3): self-inactivating 3' long terminal repeat (LTR) from HIV-1
   7843..7964    +  polyA_signal   SV40 poly(A) signal: SV40 polyadenylation signal
   7983..8004    +  rep_origin     SV40 ori (fragment): SV40 origin of replication
   8004..73      +  rep_origin     SV40 ori (across the origin): SV40 origin of replication
