[The description below was written by a language model from this plasmid's Addgene catalogue record and pLannotate feature annotations shown in this document.]
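Description:
SFFV-NR6A1-Brd 26 is a lentiviral transfer plasmid built on the SFFV-MCS backbone that expresses the human orphan nuclear receptor NR6A1 (also known as GCNF) together with a construct-specific DNA barcode. In bacteria it is maintained through a high-copy ColE1/pUC-type origin and selected with ampicillin via the β-lactamase gene. The backbone also retains pBluescript-derived remnants: an f1 origin, lacZα and lac regulatory fragments, and T7 and T3 promoters. SV40 origin sequences are annotated as well.

The viral portion has a third-generation, self-inactivating layout. An RSV promoter drives a truncated HIV-1 5' LTR to produce the genomic RNA in packaging cells. This is followed by the Ψ packaging signal with a partial gag sequence, the Rev response element for Rev-dependent nuclear export, and the cPPT/CTS. The 3' LTR carries the ΔU3 deletion, which inactivates LTR promoter activity after integration, and an SV40 polyadenylation signal lies downstream.

Inside this frame, the spleen focus-forming virus (SFFV) promoter drives the NR6A1 open reading frame, which was inserted by restriction cloning between flanking multiple cloning site fragments. A WPRE follows to enhance transcript stability and expression. According to the depositor, the barcode was cloned into an XbaI site after the WPRE, giving the order SFFV–transcription factor–WPRE–barcode. The barcode itself is not annotated in the feature table. No mammalian selection marker or fluorescent reporter is annotated.

The plasmid comes from a combinatorial transcription factor screening platform for immune cell reprogramming. In that context, the barcode presumably allows the delivered factor to be identified in transduced cells.
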