Addgene plasmid #219009: SFFV-NR6A1-Brd 26
Purpose: Transcription factor NR6A1 with a specific barcode assigned.
Depositing lab: Filipe Pereira. Depositing organization: Center for Neuroscience and Cell Biology, University of Coimbra. Publication: A combinatorial transcription factor screening platform for immune cell reprogramming. Kurochkin I, Altman AR, Caiado I, Pertiga-Cabral D, Halitzki E, Minaeva M, Zimmermannova O, Henriques-Oliveira L, Klein D, Nair M, Oliveira D, Cajal LR, Knittel R, Feick C, Ringner M, Martin M, Cirovic B, Pires CF, Rosa FF, Sitnicka E, Theis FJ, Pereira CF. Cell Syst. 2026 Jan 21;17(1):101457. doi: 10.1016/j.cels.2025.101457. Epub 2026 Jan 14. PubMed 41539305.
Backbone
  Vector backbone: SFFV-MCS
  Backbone size w/o insert (bp): 6638
  Vector type: Lentiviral
Growth in bacteria
  Bacterial resistance: Ampicillin, 100 μg/mL
  Growth temperature: 37°C
  Growth strain: NEB Stable
  Copy number: High Copy
Gene/Insert
  Gene/Insert name: NR6A1
  Species: H. sapiens (human)
  Insert size (bp): 1440
  Entrez Gene: NR6A1 (a.k.a. CT150, GCNF, GCNF1, NR61, RTR, hGCNF, hRTR)
  Promoter: The spleen focus-forming virus (SFFV) promoter
  Cloning method: Restriction Enzyme; 5′ cloning site Bsp119I (not destroyed); 3′ cloning site BstHI (not destroyed)
Terms and licenses: Academic/Nonprofit Terms; Industry Terms: Not Available to Industry
Depositor comments: Barcode sequence cloned into XbaI restriction site. Design of plasmid is as follows: SFFV-[TF sequence]-WPRE-[Barcode sequence].
How to cite: SFFV-NR6A1-Brd 26 was a gift from Filipe Pereira (Addgene plasmid # 219009 ; http://n2t.net/addgene:219009 ; RRID:Addgene_219009)
