>Addgene plasmid #219009 | SFFV-NR6A1-Brd 26 | depositor partial sequence | sequence record 427507 | TF ORF
ATGGAGCGGGACGAACCGCCGCCTAGCGGAGGGGGAGGCGGCGGGGGCTCGGCGGGGTTCCTGGAGCCTC
CCGCCGCGCTCCCTCCGCCGCCGCGCAACGGTTTCTGTCAGGATGAATTGGCAGAGCTTGACCCAGGCAC
TAATGATCGGGCTGAACAACGAACCTGTCTCATTTGTGGGGACCGCGCTACAGGCTTGCACTATGGGATC
ATCTCCTGTGAGGGCTGCAAAGGGTTTTTCAAGCGGAGCATTTGCAACAAACGGGTATATCGATGCAGTC
GTGACAAGAACTGTGTCATGTCTCGGAAGCAGAGGAACAGGTGCCAGTACTGCCGCCTGCTCAAATGCCT
CCAGATGGGGATGAACCGGAAGGCTATCAGAGAAGATGGCATGCCTGGAGGCCGGAATAAGAGCATTGGG
CCAGTCCAGATATCGGAAGAAGAAATCGAAAGGATCATGTCTGGGCAGGAGTTTGAGGAAGAGGCCAACC
ACTGGAGCAACCATGGTGATAGTGACCACAGTTCCCCTGGGAACAGGGCTTCGGAGAGCAACCAGCCCTC
ACCAGGCTCCACACTGTCTTCCAGGTCTGTGGAACTGAATGGATTCATGGCCTTCAGGGAACAGTACATG
GGAATGTCTGTGCCTCCACATTACCAATATATACCGCACCTTTTTAGCTATTCTGGCCACTCACCACTTC
TGCCCCAACAAGCTCGCAGCCTGGATCCCCAGTCATACAGTCTGATTCACCAGCTGTTATCAGCCGAGGA
CCTGGAACCATTGGGCACGCCCATGTTGATTGAAGATGGATACGCTGTGACACAGGCAGAACTATTTGCC
CTGCTTTGCCGCCTGGCCGACGAGCTGCTCTTTAGGCAGATTGCCTGGATCAAGAAACTGCCTTTCTTCT
GCGAGCTCTCAATCAAGGATTACACGTGCCTCTTGAGCTCTACGTGGCAGGAGCTAATCCTGCTGTCTTC
CCTCACCGTTTACAGCAAGCAGATCTTTGGGGAACTGGCTGATGTCACTGCCAAGTACTCGCCCTCCGAT
GAAGAACTACACAGATTTAGTGATGAAGGGATGGAGGTGATCGAGCGGCTCATCTACCTCTATCACAAGT
TCCATCAGCTAAAGGTCAGCAACGAGGAGTATGCTTGCATGAAAGCAATTAACTTCCTAAATCAAGATAT
CAGGGGTCTGACCAGTGCCTCACAGCTGGAACAATTGAATAAACGATACTGGTACATTTGCCAGGATTTT
ACTGAATATAAATACACACATCAGCCGAACCGCTTTCCTGATCTCATGATGTGCTTACCTGAGATTCGAT
ATATTGCAGGAAAGATGGTGAATGTGCCCCTGGAGCAGCTGCCCCTCCTCTTTAAGGTGGTGCTGCATTC
CTGCAAGACCAGTGTGGGCAAGGAATAG
