>Addgene plasmid #219009 | SFFV-NR6A1-Brd 26 | depositor partial sequence | sequence record 427508 | Barcode sequence
TGTACAGAGTCTGTAGCGCT
